Addgene plasmid #97139: Tol2-lyzC-microRNA 725-Dendra2
Purpose: overexpression of microRNA and Dendra2 in Zebrafish
Depositing lab: Qing Deng. Depositing organization: Purdue University. Publication: Phenotypical microRNA screen reveals a noncanonical role of CDK2 in regulating neutrophil migration. Hsu AY, Wang D, Liu S, Lu J, Syahirah R, Bennin DA, Huttenlocher A, Umulis DM, Wan J, Deng Q. Proc Natl Acad Sci U S A. 2019 Aug 26. pii: 1905221116. doi: 10.1073/pnas.1905221116. PubMed 31451657.
Backbone
  Vector backbone: Tol2
  Vector type: Zebrafish
Growth in bacteria
  Bacterial resistance: Ampicillin, 100 μg/mL
  Growth temperature: 37°C
  Growth strain: DH5alpha
  Copy number: High Copy
Gene/Insert
  Gene/Insert name: microRNA 725 Dendra2
  Species: D. rerio (zebrafish)
  Cloning method: Ligation Independent Cloning
Terms and licenses: Academic/Nonprofit Terms; Industry Terms: Not Available to Industry
How to cite: Tol2-lyzC-microRNA 725-Dendra2 was a gift from Qing Deng (Addgene plasmid # 97139 ; http://n2t.net/addgene:97139 ; RRID:Addgene_97139)
