[The description below was written by a language model from this plasmid's Addgene catalogue record and pLannotate feature annotations shown in this document.]
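Description:
Tol2-lyzC-microRNA 725-Dendra2 is a zebrafish transgenesis plasmid built on a Tol2 transposon backbone, designed to overexpress microRNA 725 together with the fluorescent protein Dendra2. In bacteria it is maintained as a high-copy plasmid through a ColE1/pUC-type origin and selected with ampicillin via the β-lactamase gene. pBluescript-derived remnants (lac promoter and operator, T3 promoter, partial f1 and M13 origins) are also annotated. The Tol2 arms are not annotated as such. However, the medaka tyrosinase fragment detected next to the f1 origin probably reflects Tol2-flanking sequence, since Tol2 was originally found inserted in that gene. Tol2 ends allow genomic integration of the cassette when transposase is supplied, typically in injected embryos.

The annotated payload runs in one direction: a short zebrafish β-actin (actba) fragment, the mir-725 precursor, the Dendra2 coding sequence, and an SV40 polyadenylation signal with a small piece of adjacent large T antigen sequence. This order suggests that the microRNA hairpin sits upstream of the reporter in the same transcript, possibly within actin-derived intronic sequence, although the record does not say so. Under that arrangement, Dendra2 fluorescence would mark cells expressing the microRNA. Dendra2 is a green-to-red photoconvertible protein, so labelled cells can also be optically marked and tracked. The name indicates the lyzC (lysozyme C) promoter, commonly used for neutrophil-restricted expression in zebrafish, but this promoter is not annotated in the feature table and presumably lies in the unannotated region upstream of the cassette. The associated publication describes a phenotypic microRNA screen on neutrophil migration, consistent with use for neutrophil-specific microRNA overexpression in vivo.
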