Features (pLannotate 1.2.2; 17 found; start..end, strand, type, name):
   1721..1843    +  CDS            actba (fragment): ACTB1_DANRE - Also known as bact, bactin1, bactzf. Experimental evidence at protein level: Swiss-Prot protein existence level 1. Actin is a highly conserved protein that polymerizes to produce filaments that form cross-linked networks in the cytoplasm of cells. Actin exists in both monomeric (G-actin) and polymeric (F-actin) forms, both forms playing key functions, such as cell motility and contraction. In addition to their role in the cytoplasmic cytoskeleton, G- and F-actin also localize in the nucleus, and regulate gene transcription and motility and repair of damaged DNA. From Danio rerio
   2580..2635    +  ncRNA          mir-725: Accession: RF03884 - mir-725 microRNA precursor family
   3052..3070    -  misc_feature   MCS (fragment): pBluescript multiple cloning site
   3085..3774    +  CDS            Dendra2: Dendra2 is a photoconvertible green fluorescent protein published in 2006, derived from Dendronephthya sp.. It has high acid sensitivity.
   3782..3865    +  CDS            large T antigen (fragment): large T antigen from SV40 (simian virus 40)
   3888..4009    +  polyA_signal   SV40 poly(A) signal: SV40 polyadenylation signal
   4016..4101    -  rep_origin     M13 ori (fragment): M13 bacteriophage origin of replication; arrow indicates direction of (+) strand synthesis
   4387..4405    -  promoter       T3 promoter: promoter for bacteriophage T3 RNA polymerase
   4450..4466    -  protein_bind   lac operator: The lac repressor binds to the lac operator to inhibit transcription in E. coli. This inhibition can be relieved by adding lactose or isopropyl-β-D-thiogalactopyranoside (IPTG). lac repressor encoded by lacI
   4474..4504    -  promoter       lac promoter: promoter for the E. coli lac operon
   4519..4540    -  protein_bind   CAP binding site: CAP binding activates transcription in the presence of cAMP. E. coli catabolite activator protein
   4553..4645    -  CDS            lacI (fragment): lac repressor; lacI; The lac repressor binds to the lac operator to inhibit transcription in E. coli. This inhibition can be relieved by adding lactose or isopropyl-β-D-thiogalactopyranoside (IPTG).
   4828..5416    -  rep_origin     ori: high-copy-number ColE1/pMB1/pBR322/pUC origin of replication
   5587..6447    -  CDS            AmpR: β-lactamase; bla; confers resistance to ampicillin, carbenicillin, and related antibiotics
   6448..6552    -  promoter       AmpR promoter: bla
   6578..6908    -  rep_origin     f1 ori (fragment) (sequence partly withheld): f1 bacteriophage origin of replication; arrow indicates direction of (+) strand synthesis
   6906..7133    +  CDS            tyr (fragment) (sequence partly withheld): TYRO_ORYLA - Also known as tyro. Experimental evidence at transcript level: Swiss-Prot protein existence level 2. This is a copper-containing oxidase that functions in the formation of pigments such as melanins and other polyphenolic compounds. From Oryzias latipes (Japanese rice fish) (Japanese killifish).
>Addgene plasmid #97139 | Tol2-lyzC-microRNA 725-Dendra2 | addgene full sequence | sequence record 182775 | Addgene NGS Result
CTCCAGGTCCTTGTGTCCTTCTAAGGTCTGTTTGTGGTTTAAGCTGTTTGTTGACACACGCTTGTCATCT
CCATTTTTCTGTGAAGTTATTGTCAGTTTATTGCACACTGGGTTGCATTAAGCTGCAGTTTTTTCACAAC
AGTTTTCCACATTGTAACAGTCAGTCTCCAAATTATTCCATCAGTCCTCAAATTTAGTCATTTGAGGCCA
TGAAAACACTTAAAACTACATGAAGGTAGTTTGGCATTAGGTTTTAGACTTGTTCTTGTTTGGCATATTG
CAACCTGTGTAAAAATGATTTGATTTTTATTTTTTTTTTTTTTTTTTCAGAAAGAAACGGTCCAAAAAGA
GTTATGTGAACATTTATCCATGTGTTTAATGTTTTTTAAATTAAAAAAAAACATTTTTATTAAACCACTT
GTGACTAAACCTTTTTTAGTTATTCTATTTTGTGACGAGTCTGAATGGCCAAAGTACTCTTGAATCCAAA
ATCTTTATAGTAAAATGTTTAATCTTACTTGCAGTGTTGGGTATAATTTGTAACAAAGTTGAATTCCATA
TCTGCTGAGTGAAAAAGTAAAGTAAGAGATTGCTGTAAATATTTAGGTTATTTATTTATTAATACAATAT
AGAAAGTAACAAAACACAATGTAAAAAATCAATAAAGAAAGTAAATATTAAAAGTAATGATAAACTAATG
ATGTAAACAATATTAGCAACAAAGTTTGTACAATTCAGGGAGGGTAAAGAATTTCACCTAATAGTCAAAC
TCTGTATTAAATAATATAAAATCTTTGTTCTTAGTCTGAAGAGGAGACTGTGAGAGAAAGCTTACTGGTT
GTTAAATTAGAAAATTTGTAACTTGCAGATTAAAATGATTTAAATAATTTTATAAAGGCCATGTTTGAAA
CAAATGTAAAAACATAATAAATGTTAAGAATTTCAGATATTGAGATTTTACAATTTAAAAAAAGCAATAA
AGTAATAGCAGAGACCTACACTCTTAAAGTAAATTACCCAACTCTGCTTACTAGTAACTTTTGGAATAGT
TACTAGTATCCATTGAACAAATACTAGAATCTAATTAAATTGTGTGAGTGTCCAATGAAAAGATTCTTGT
ATTTAAAACAGTACCAGTATCTATATATGTACAAAATTTAGTGCTAGCAAAATGCAAATAAATACTACTG
CATATAATGGATTGCATTGTAAATCGACTCGCCATAATACATTTATTTCCTATTTTTACTTTTAACAAAA
AATAAGTTCACTGAGTATTTCATGTCATTAAATCGCATTAAACCTCTTGCATGCTTTATGTACACTAGTG
CAGTTCGCTAAATGACCACCGGTGTCACTAATAACACGATCGTTTCTGAATTCTGCATTAAACGCCATTT
ATACGTTGCTCTTATTAGTAAACAATTTCTCCATCATGAGCTCGACCAGTATTGCATATTTCATCCTCTT
AAATCCAGAGTTGTTTCTTTTAATCACTTTCTCTTCATGATAAAAGCAGTTTTTGGTTTTCAGAAGTTTA
CAACAAACCCAGTCAGTTATTGCCTCAGCAAACACTGGAGCAACTGCACACTTGTGAAAAGCTTCTTGCG
AAACACAAACCTTTCTCTGGACTTATAAATAAAGGCATTCAGCAGCTCCACCATACACCTCCACTGGTCT
TGATAAAGCAGATATCAGCAGTGATACAGGTACCGCCACCATGGATGAGGAAATCGCTGCCCTGGTCGTT
GACAACGGCTCCGGTATGTGCAAAGCCGGTTTTGCTGGAGATGATGCCCCTCGTGCTGTTTTCCCCTCCA
TTGTTGGACGACCCAGACATCAGGTACATTTAATAAACCATCCTAATAACATGTTAATCATATTGAACCA
CATTAAACTCTCATTTGTGCATTTTACATCTTTTAAAACCGATTTATATTCGTTTTTAGATAATGAAGTT
TATTAAAGTGTTAATTCACAGCTTTATTGCTTGTTTTGAGAATCTGCTTGCATAAGTGATTTTTAAACTT
GATCTGATTTTCGTTTGTTTCGAAGTTCTTCAGCTTTGAAAGTCAGATCTTCAATTCACAGCCATGCCAT
AGTTTTAGGATACAGTATAAGTAGACGAATTGGGATGCATCGTAGATTTTATGCTGTGTTTGTTATGGTT
TTTCAGTGGTAGAGATTTTCAGAGTATTATTAGGGTTATAGTCAGTGTCAGGTTTATTTATCGTCAGCGT
GATGGGCAAAAAACAGCTGGCAGTACGGGCTGTTGCATTTTACCGTGACACCCATTTTAAGTGCAAACAT
TCAATGTAATAATAATAATAATGCCAGGATTTTTTAAGACACACTGGGAAATTGTTGAAAAACATTAAGC
AATGTTGAAATAAATTTAAGTAGATTAAGATAAGTGGTTAAAGTATAATATCTACCTAATAATAAAAATA
ATAATTATTATTATTATTAAAAACGAAGTTATTTTAAAGTGGAACATGTGCATGAAATTTCATACTGCCA
TTTTTATTCCAGATGTTGCATAATACATGTTTACCTGGACGTAAGACCTGCAGTGCACATTGCTAGGAAT
GGTGGCTGAGATGAAGAGCAGGATTTCAGTCATTGTTTCTAGTAGTGCGCGCTGCAGATATTCAGCTTTC
CTAAACTCAAATCCGCAAACCTGAGAAGAGGAAGCCAACTGCTGTTACTCTCGCCCAGAAATCTGCGCCA
ACATGGACACACCCAGTGGAGCAAGCCATCTGATTTTCATGGTCAGATTGTAAAGAAGCAATTACTCTTG
GACAGTTTAAGCAGAAAAGCCACCAAGTCAAGTCACTGGTCATATGATGAACTCGAAGATCTAATAAAAG
TTAATTTAAGCGTTCATTACAATAAATTCAAGTGAATCTGTTTTAAGCTAGCCTTTAACGTTTTTAAATT
CCTTCAAACAAATTAGTTCCTCTTTGCAGTTCCTCATTTCTCGGTGAGCTGGTGCTTTAATCCCTTTACT
TTTTCTTCCTCTAGGGAGTGATGGTTGGCATGGGACGAATTAATTCCTGCAGCCCGGGGGTACCGGTCGC
CACCATGAACACCCCGGGAATTAACCTGATCAAGGAGGACATGCGCGTGAAGGTGCACATGGAGGGCAAC
GTGAACGGCCACGCCTTCGTGATCGAGGGCGAGGGCAAGGGCAAGCCCTACGAGGGCACCCAGACCGCCA
ACCTGACCGTGAAGGAGGGCGCCCCCCTGCCCTTCAGCTACGACATCCTGACCACCGCCGTGCACTACGG
CAACCGGGTGTTCACCAAGTACCCCGAGGACATCCCCGACTACTTCAAGCAGAGCTTCCCCGAGGGCTAC
AGCTGGGAGCGCACCATGACCTTCGAGGACAAGGGCATCTGCACCATCCGCAGCGACATCAGCCTGGAGG
GCGACTGCTTCTTCCAGAACGTGCGCTTCAAGGGCACCAACTTCCCCCCCAACGGCCCCGTGATGCAGAA
GAAAACCCTGAAGTGGGAGCCCAGCACCGAGAAGCTGCACGTGCGCGACGGCCTGCTGGTGGGCAACATC
AACATGGCCCTGCTGCTGGAGGGCGGCGGCCACTACCTGTGCGACTTCAAGACCACCTACAAGGCCAAGA
AGGTGGTGCAGCTGCCCGACGCCCACTTCGTGGACCACCGCATCGAGATCCTGGGCAACGACAGCGACTA
CAACAAGGTGAAGCTGTACGAGCACGCCGTGGCCCGCTACAGCCCCCTGCCCAGCCAGGTGTGGTAATCT
AGATCATAATCAGCCATACCACATTTGTAGAGGTTTTACTTGCTTTAAAAAACCTCCCACACCTCCCCCT
GAACCTGAAACATAAAATGAATGCAATTGTTGTTGTTAACTTGTTTATTGCAGCTTATAATGGTTACAAA
TAAAGCAATAGCATCACAAATTTCACAAATAAAGCATTTTTTTCACTGCATTCTAGTTGTGGTTTGTCCA
AACTCATCAATGTATCTTAAGGCGTAAATTGTAAGCGTTAATATTTTGTTAAAATTCGCGTTAAATTTTT
GTTAAATCAGCTCATTTTTTAACCAATAGGCCGAAATCGGCGGATCCTGCGGCCGCAAGGGAAAATAGAA
TGAAGTGATCTCCAAAAAATAAGTACTTTTTGACTGTAAATAAAATTGTAAGGAGTAAAAAGTACTTTTT
TTTCTAAAAAAATGTAATTAAGTAAAAGTAAAAGTATTGATTTTTAATTGTACTCAAGTAAAGTAAAAAT
CCCCAAAAATAATACTTAAGTACAGTAATCAAGTAAAATTACTCAAGTACTTTACACCTCTGGTTCTTGA
CCCCCTACCTTCAGCAAGCCCAGCAGATCCACTAGATCTTTTGTTCCCTTTAGTGAGGGTTAATTGCGCG
CTTGGCGTAATCATGGTCATAGCTGTTTCCTGTGTGAAATTGTTATCCGCTCACAATTCCACACAACATA
CGAGCCGGAAGCATAAAGTGTAAAGCCTGGGGTGCCTAATGAGTGAGCTAACTCACATTAATTGCGTTGC
GCTCACTGCCCGCTTTCCAGTCGGGAAACCTGTCGTGCCAGCTGCATTAATGAATCGGCCAACGCGCGGG
GAGAGGCGGTTTGCGTATTGGGCGCTCTTCCGCTTCCTCGCTCACTGACTCGCTGCGCTCGGTCGTTCGG
CTGCGGCGAGCGGTATCAGCTCACTCAAAGGCGGTAATACGGTTATCCACAGAATCAGGGGATAACGCAG
GAAAGAACATGTGAGCAAAAGGCCAGCAAAAGGCCAGGAACCGTAAAAAGGCCGCGTTGCTGGCGTTTTT
CCATAGGCTCCGCCCCCCTGACGAGCATCACAAAAATCGACGCTCAAGTCAGAGGTGGCGAAACCCGACA
GGACTATAAAGATACCAGGCGTTTCCCCCTGGAAGCTCCCTCGTGCGCTCTCCTGTTCCGACCCTGCCGC
TTACCGGATACCTGTCCGCCTTTCTCCCTTCGGGAAGCGTGGCGCTTTCTCATAGCTCACGCTGTAGGTA
TCTCAGTTCGGTGTAGGTCGTTCGCTCCAAGCTGGGCTGTGTGCACGAACCCCCCGTTCAGCCCGACCGC
TGCGCCTTATCCGGTAACTATCGTCTTGAGTCCAACCCGGTAAGACACGACTTATCGCCACTGGCAGCAG
CCACTGGTAACAGGATTAGCAGAGCGAGGTATGTAGGCGGTGCTACAGAGTTCTTGAAGTGGTGGCCTAA
CTACGGCTACACTAGAAGAACAGTATTTGGTATCTGCGCTCTGCTGAAGCCAGTTACCTTCGGAAAAAGA
GTTGGTAGCTCTTGATCCGGCAAACAAACCACCGCTGGTAGCGGTGGTTTTTTTGTTTGCAAGCAGCAGA
TTACGCGCAGAAAAAAAGGATCTCAAGAAGATCCTTTGATCTTTTCTACGGGGTCTGACGCTCAGTGGAA
CGAAAACTCACGTTAAGGGATTTTGGTCATGAGATTATCAAAAAGGATCTTCACCTAGATCCTTTTAAAT
TAAAAATGAAGTTTTAAATCAATCTAAAGTATATATGAGTAAACTTGGTCTGACAGTTACCAATGCTTAA
TCAGTGAGGCACCTATCTCAGCGATCTGTCTATTTCGTTCATCCATAGTTGCCTGACTCCCCGTCGTGTA
GATAACTACGATACGGGAGGGCTTACCATCTGGCCCCAGTGCTGCAATGATACCGCGAGACCCACGCTCA
CCGGCTCCAGATTTATCAGCAATAAACCAGCCAGCCGGAAGGGCCGAGCGCAGAAGTGGTCCTGCAACTT
TATCCGCCTCCATCCAGTCTATTAATTGTTGCCGGGAAGCTAGAGTAAGTAGTTCGCCAGTTAATAGTTT
GCGCAACGTTGTTGCCATTGCTACAGGCATCGTGGTGTCACGCTCGTCGTTTGGTATGGCTTCATTCAGC
TCCGGTTCCCAACGATCAAGGCGAGTTACATGATCCCCCATGTTGTGCAAAAAAGCGGTTAGCTCCTTCG
GTCCTCCGATCGTTGTCAGAAGTAAGTTGGCCGCAGTGTTATCACTCATGGTTATGGCAGCACTGCATAA
TTCTCTTACTGTCATGCCATCCGTAAGATGCTTTTCTGTGACTGGTGAGTACTCAACCAAGTCATTCTGA
GAATAGTGTATGCGGCGACCGAGTTGCTCTTGCCCGGCGTCAATACGGGATAATACCGCGCCACATAGCA
GAACTTTAAAAGTGCTCATCATTGGAAAACGTTCTTCGGGGCGAAAACTCTCAAGGATCTTACCGCTGTT
GAGATCCAGTTCGATGTAACCCACTCGTGCACCCAACTGATCTTCAGCATCTTTTACTTTCACCAGCGTT
TCTGGGTGAGCAAAAACAGGAAGGCAAAATGCCGCAAAAAAGGGAATAAGGGCGACACGGAAATGTTGAA
TACTCATACTCTTCCTTTTTCAATATTATTGAAGCATTTATCAGGGTTATTGTCTCATGAGCGGATACAT
ATTTGAATGTATTTAGAAAAATAAACAAATAGGGGTTCCGCGCACATTTCCCCGAAAAGTGCCACCTAAA
TTGTAAGCGTTAATATTTTGTTAAAATTCGCGTTAAATTTTTGTTAAATCAGCTCATTTTTTAACCAATA
GGCCGAAATCGGCAAAATCCCTTATAAATCAAAAGAATAGACCGAGATAGGGT
[37 nt withheld, positions 6704-6740]
AAAGAACGTGGACTCCAACGTCAAAGG
[49 nt withheld, positions 6768-6816]
T
[91 nt withheld, positions 6818-6908]
CACAATGACGGCTACTACATGGTGCCATTCCTTCCTCTTTATAGGAATGGAGACTACCTCCTGTCCAACA
ATGCTCTTGGATACGAGTACGCCTACCTGTTGGACCCAGGTCATTGCACAACACCAGAAATGCCCTCTGA
TCTGCAAAAGACGTGAATATCTGTTCAGACACCCATATCCACTCTGTTCCACACAGGTCAGAGGTTTGTC
CAGGAGTTCTTGACAGAGGTGTAAAAAGTACTCAAAAATTTTACTCAAGTGAAAGTACAAGTACTTAGGG
AAAATTTTACTCAATTAAAAGTAAAAGTATCTGGCTAGAATCTTACTTGAGTAAAAGTAAAAAAGTACTC
CATTAAAATTGTACTTGAGTATTAAGGAAGTAAAAGGCTAGCAAGATCTGCTCGAGATACATTTGATTAG
AAGAGTTTGACTTGGGTTGATTATAGCAAATAGTGGAACACAAACAGATTTTGAAATATTCTTGCAAATT
TATTTATTAAATCCATTCAAATATTGTCATTTTTTGTACTGTGTAATTTATATTGATTTGCTCATACAAT
ATTTACATTTCGCTTAAACAATACACTATTATTTATATTTAAAAATAGCTATATATAAATCAAATGTATA
GCTCTTTTTTACACAATTAATCAAAGCTAAAATATTTGTCACACAAATACAGTAAGCCACTTCACAATGA
TATCTTCAAAATCTGTGCTTGACTGAATCATTTCATTTATTGTTTTGTAATTCACATTATACCTTACGTT
CTCCAGGCACAGTTTGAATTGTTGATAAATGAAGATAATACATCTGATTTAATTAGTCTCCTTTGTTTAT
AATAACTTTAATCTAATTTGATAGTAATAATTCCAGCAATACATCCATTACAATAAAAATCGCTTTTTTA
TTTTGCACATTAGTTTGCCGGTATTTGTTTAAAGTTTCACCATACTTTTAAATCATGTGCTATTTGAAAA
GGGCTGTTATGACTGGAATTAAATGTTTTTTTTTATATCAGTGTTTTAGATTGAAGTACAATATTTATAG
GTAAAATTCACCAGCATATGCTTAAAGATAGCCATG
